Addgene plasmid #186283: pCMV-3×FLAG-SLC35A2
Purpose: transient expression of N-terminal 3×FLAG tagged SLC35A2 isoform c/UGT1 in mammalian cells
Depositing lab: Somshuvra Mukhopadhyay. Depositing organization: University of Texas at Austin. Publication: A three-pocket model for substrate coordination and selectivity by the nucleotide sugar transporters SLC35A1 and SLC35A2. Li D, Mukhopadhyay S. J Biol Chem. 2021 Sep;297(3):101069. doi: 10.1016/j.jbc.2021.101069. Epub 2021 Aug 10. PubMed 34384782.
Backbone
  Vector backbone: pCMV
  Total vector size (bp): 7514
  Vector type: Mammalian Expression
Growth in bacteria
  Bacterial resistance: Ampicillin, 100 μg/mL
  Growth temperature: 37°C
  Growth strain: DH5alpha
  Copy number: Unknown
Gene/Insert
  Gene/Insert name: SLC35A2
  Species: H. sapiens (human)
  Entrez Gene: SLC35A2 (a.k.a. CDG2M, CDGX, UDP-Gal-Tr, UGALT, UGAT, UGT, UGT1, UGT2, UGTL)
  Promoter: CMV
  Tag / fusion protein: 3×FLAG (N terminal on insert)
  Cloning method: Restriction Enzyme; 5′ cloning site HindIII (not destroyed); 3′ cloning site BamHI (not destroyed)
  Sequencing primers: 5′ CGCAAATGGGCGGTAGGCGTG
Terms and licenses: Academic/Nonprofit Terms; Industry Terms: Not Available to Industry
How to cite: pCMV-3×FLAG-SLC35A2 was a gift from Somshuvra Mukhopadhyay (Addgene plasmid # 186283 ; http://n2t.net/addgene:186283 ; RRID:Addgene_186283)
