[The description below was written by a language model from this plasmid's Addgene catalogue record and pLannotate feature annotations shown in this document.]
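Description:
pCMV-3×FLAG-SLC35A2 is a mammalian expression plasmid built on a pCMV backbone for transient production of human SLC35A2 (isoform c, also called UGT1) carrying an N-terminal 3×FLAG epitope. SLC35A2 is a nucleotide sugar transporter that moves nucleotide sugars from the cytosol into the Golgi lumen, where glycosyltransferases use them. The coding sequence was inserted between HindIII and BamHI sites, both retained, directly downstream of the 3×FLAG sequence, which also includes an enterokinase cleavage site. Transcription is driven by the human cytomegalovirus immediate early enhancer and promoter and terminated by the human growth hormone polyadenylation signal, a standard arrangement for strong constitutive expression in transfected mammalian cells. The FLAG tag allows detection or immunoprecipitation of the transporter with anti-FLAG reagents.

In bacteria the plasmid replicates from a high-copy ColE1/pUC-type origin and is selected with ampicillin through the β-lactamase gene and its native promoter. An f1 phage origin and a residual lacZα fragment are also annotated. A second mammalian cassette places a neomycin phosphotransferase gene under the SV40 enhancer/early promoter, followed by an annotated bleomycin-binding protein (ble) reading frame. The neo marker could in principle support G418 selection, although the stated purpose is transient expression.

The catalogue lists a total size of 7,514 bp, whereas the sequenced record underlying the feature table is 6,733 nt; the record does not explain this discrepancy. The associated work concerns substrate coordination and selectivity in SLC35A1 and SLC35A2, which suggests use in expressing the tagged transporter for functional studies in cultured cells.
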