Features (pLannotate 1.2.2; 14 found; start..end, strand, type, name):
      1..30      +  rep_origin     M13 ori (fragment): M13 bacteriophage origin of replication; arrow indicates direction of (+) strand synthesis
     34..188     -  CDS            lacZα (fragment): LacZα fragment of β-galactosidase; lacZ fragment
    348..727     +  enhancer       CMV enhancer: human cytomegalovirus immediate early enhancer
    729..928     +  promoter       CMV promoter: human cytomegalovirus (CMV) immediate early promoter
    961..1026    +  CDS            3xFLAG: three tandem FLAG® epitope tags, followed by an enterokinase cleavage site
   1030..2193    +  CDS            SLC35A2: S35A2_HUMAN - Also known as UGALT, UGT, UGTL. Experimental evidence at protein level: Swiss-Prot protein existence level 1. Transports nucleotide sugars from the cytosol into Golgi vesicles where glycosyltransferases function. From Homo sapiens (Human).
   2219..2841    +  polyA_signal   hGH poly(A) signal: human growth hormone polyadenylation signal
   2883..3180    +  promoter       SV40 promoter: SV40 enhancer and early promoter
   3234..4025    +  CDS            neo: KKA2_KLEPN - Also known as kan, nptII. Experimental evidence at protein level: Swiss-Prot protein existence level 1. Resistance to kanamycin, neomycin, paromomycin, ribostamycin, butirosin and gentamicin B. From Klebsiella pneumoniae.
   4049..4426    +  CDS            ble: BLE_KLEPN - Experimental evidence at protein level: Swiss-Prot protein existence level 1. Binding protein with a strong affinity to the bleomycin family of antibiotics. Binds to CL990; an antimitotic-antibiotic compound. From Klebsiella pneumoniae.
   4557..5145    -  rep_origin     ori: high-copy-number ColE1/pMB1/pBR322/pUC origin of replication
   5316..6176    -  CDS            AmpR: β-lactamase; bla; confers resistance to ampicillin, carbenicillin, and related antibiotics
   6177..6281    -  promoter       AmpR promoter: bla
   6308..3       +  rep_origin     f1 ori (across the origin) (sequence partly withheld): f1 bacteriophage origin of replication; arrow indicates direction of (+) strand synthesis
>Addgene plasmid #186283 | pCMV-3×FLAG-SLC35A2 | addgene full sequence | sequence record 365738 | Addgene NGS Result
ATTTTAACAAAATATTAACGCTTACAATTTCCATTCGCCATTCAGGCTGCGCAACTGTTGGGAAGGGCGA
TCGGTGCGGGCCTCTTCGCTATTACGCCAGCTGGCGAAAGGGGGATGTGCTGCAAGGCGATTAAGTTGGG
TAACGCCAGGGTTTTCCCAGTCACGACGTTGTAAAACGACGGCCAGTGCCAAGCTGATCTATACATTGAA
TCAATATTGGCAATTAGCCATATTAGTCATTGGTTATATAGCATAAATCAATATTGGCTATTGGCCATTG
CATACGTTGTATCTATATCATAATATGTACATTTATATTGGCTCATGTCCAATATGACCGCCATGTTGAC
ATTGATTATTGACTAGTTATTAATAGTAATCAATTACGGGGTCATTAGTTCATAGCCCATATATGGAGTT
CCGCGTTACATAACTTACGGTAAATGGCCCGCCTGGCTGACCGCCCAACGACCCCCGCCCATTGACGTCA
ATAATGACGTATGTTCCCATAGTAACGCCAATAGGGACTTTCCATTGACGTCAATGGGTGGAGTATTTAC
GGTAAACTGCCCACTTGGCAGTACATCAAGTGTATCATATGCCAAGTCCGCCCCCTATTGACGTCAATGA
CGGTAAATGGCCCGCCTGGCATTATGCCCAGTACATGACCTTACGGGACTTTCCTACTTGGCAGTACATC
TACGTATTAGTCATCGCTATTACCATGGTGATGCGGTTTTGGCAGTACACCAATGGGCGTGGATAGCGGT
TTGACTCACGGGGATTTCCAAGTCTCCACCCCATTGACGTCAATGGGAGTTTGTTTTGGCACCAAAATCA
ACGGGACTTTCCAAAATGTCGTAATAACCCCGCCCCGTTGACGCAAATGGGCGGTAGGCGTGTACGGTGG
GAGGTCTATATAAGCAGAGCTCGTTTAGTGAACCGTCAGAATTAACCATGGACTACAAAGACCATGACGG
TGATTATAAAGATCATGACATCGATTACAAGGATGACGATGACAAGCTTATGGCAGCGGTTGGGGCTGGT
GGTTCTACCGCTGCTCCTGGGCCAGGAGCGGTTTCCGCGGGTGCATTGGAGCCGGGAACAGCTAGTGCGG
CTCACAGGCGCCTGAAGTACATATCCCTAGCTGTGCTGGTGGTCCAGAATGCCTCCCTCATCCTCAGCAT
CCGCTACGCCCGCACGTTGCCAGGGGACCGCTTCTTTGCCACCACTGCTGTGGTCATGGCGGAAGTGCTC
AAAGGCCTCACATGCCTGCTGCTGCTCTTCGCACAGAAGAGGGGTAACGTGAAGCACCTGGTTCTCTTCC
TCCATGAGGCTGTCCTGGTGCAGTATGTGGACACGCTCAAGCTCGCAGTGCCCTCTCTCATCTACACCTT
GCAGAATAACCTCCAGTATGTTGCCATCTCTAACCTACCAGCTGCCACTTTCCAGGTGACATACCAGCTG
AAGATCCTGACCACAGCGCTGTTCTCCGTGCTCATGCTGAATCGCAGTCTTTCCCGGCTGCAGTGGGCCT
CCCTGCTGCTCCTCTTCACTGGCGTCGCCATTGTCCAGGCACAGCAAGCCGGTGGGGGAGGCCCAAGGCC
ACTGGATCAGAACCCTGGAGCAGGCCTGGCAGCTGTCGTGGCCTCCTGTCTCTCCTCCGGCTTCGCAGGA
GTCTACTTTGAGAAGATCCTCAAAGGCAGCTCAGGCTCTGTGTGGCTGCGCAACCTGCAACTGGGCCTCT
TCGGCACAGCACTGGGCCTGGTGGGGCTTTGGTGGGCTGAGGGTACCGCCGTTGCCACCCGTGGTTTCTT
TTTTGGGTACACACCCGCTGTCTGGGGCGTGGTGCTCAACCAGGCCTTCGGCGGGCTACTGGTGGCTGTG
GTTGTCAAGTACGCTGACAATATCCTCAAGGGCTTTGCCACCTCCCTGTCCATTGTGCTGTCCACTGTTG
CCTCCATTCGCCTCTTTGGCTTCCACGTGGACCCATTATTTGCCCTTGGCGCTGGACTCGTCATTGGTGC
TGTCTACCTCTACAGCCTTCCCCGAGGTGCAGCTAAAGCCATAGCCTCTGCCTCTGCCTCTGCCTCCGGG
CCTTGCGTTCACCAGCAGCCTCCCGGGCAGCCACCACCACCGCAGCTGTCTTCCCACCGTGGAGATCTCA
TCACGGAGCCCTTTCTGCCAAAGTCAGTGCTGGTGAAGTGAGGATCCCGGGTGGCATCCCTGTGACCCCT
CCCCAGTGCCTCTCCTGGCCCTGGAAGTTGCCACTCCAGTGCCCACCAGCCTTGTCCTAATAAAATTAAG
TTGCATCATTTTGTCTGACTAGGTGTCCTTCTATAATATTATGGGGTGGAGGGGGGTGGTATGGAGCAAG
GGGCAAGTTGGGAAGACAACCTGTAGGGCCTGCGGGGTCTATTGGGAACCAAGCTGGAGTGCAGTGGCAC
AATCTTGGCTCACTGCAATCTCCGCCTCCTGGGTTCAAGCGATTCTCCTGCCTCAGCCTCCCGAGTTGTT
GGGATTCCAGGCATGCATGACCAGGCTCAGCTAATTTTTGTTTTTTTGGTAGAGACGGGGTTTCACCATA
TTGGCCAGGCTGGTCTCCAACTCCTAATCTCAGGTGATCTACCCACCTTGGCCTCCCAAATTGCTGGGAT
TACAGGCGTGAACCACTGCTCCCTTCCCTGTCCTTCTGATTTTAAAATAACTATACCAGCAGGAGGACGT
CCAGACACAGCATAGGCTACCTGGCCATGCCCAACCGGTGGGACATTTGAGTTGCTTGCTTGGCACTGTC
CTCTCATGCGTTGGGTCCACTCAGTAGATGCCTGTTGAATTGGGTACGCGGCCAGCTTGGCTGTGGAATG
TGTGTCAGTTAGGGTGTGGAAAGTCCCCAGGCTCCCCAGCAGGCAGAAGTATGCAAAGCATGCATCTCAA
TTAGTCAGCAACCAGGTGTGGAAAGTCCCCAGGCTCCCCAGCAGGCAGAAGTATGCAAAGCATGCATCTC
AATTAGTCAGCAACCATAGTCCCGCCCCTAACTCCGCCCATCCCGCCCCTAACTCCGCCCAGTTCCGCCC
ATTCTCCGCCCCATGGCTGACTAATTTTTTTTATTTATGCAGAGGCCGAGGCCGCCTCGGCCTCTGAGCT
ATTCCAGAAGTAGTGAGGAGGCTTTTTTGGAGGAATTGATCAGCTTGGGATCTGATCAAGAGACAGGATG
AGGATCGTTTCGCATGATTGAACAAGATGGATTGCACGCAGGTTCTCCGGCCGCTTGGGTGGAGAGGCTA
TTCGGCTATGACTGGGCACAACAGACAATCGGCTGCTCTGATGCCGCCGTGTTCCGGCTGTCAGCGCAGG
GGCGCCCGGTTCTTTTTGTCAAGACCGACCTGTCCGGTGCCCTGAATGAACTGCAGGACGAGGCAGCGCG
GCTATCGTGGCTGGCCACGACGGGCGTTCCTTGCGCAGCTGTGCTCGACGTTGTCACTGAAGCGGGAAGG
GACTGGCTGCTATTGGGCGAAGTGCCGGGGCAGGATCTCCTGTCATCTCACCTTGCTCCTGCCGAGAAAG
TATCCATCATGGCTGATGCAATGCGGCGGCTGCATACGCTTGATCCGGCTACCTGCCCATTCGACCACCA
AGCGAAACATCGCATCGAGCGAGCACGTACTCGGATGGAAGCCGGTCTTGTCGATCAGGATGATCTGGAC
GAAGAGCATCAGGGGCTCGCGCCAGCCGAACTGTTCGCCAGGCTCAAGGCGCGCATGCCCGACGGCGAGG
ATCTCGTCGTGACCCATGGCGATGCCTGCTTGCCGAATATCATGGTGGAAAATGGCCGCTTTTCTGGATT
CATCGACTGTGGCCGGCTGGGTGTGGCGGACCGCTATCAGGACATAGCGTTGGCTACCCGTGATATTGCT
GAAGAGCTTGGCGGCGAATGGGCTGACCGCTTCCTCGTGCTTTACGGTATCGCCGCTCCCGATTCGCAGC
GCATCGCCTTCTATCGCCTTCTTGACGAGTTCTTCTGAGCGGGACTCTGGGGTTCGAAATGACCGACCAA
GCGACGCCCAACCTGCCATCACGAGATTTCGATTCCACCGCCGCCTTCTATGAAAGGTTGGGCTTCGGAA
TCGTTTTCCGGGACGCCGGCTGGATGATCCTCCAGCGCGGGGATCTCATGCTGGAGTTCTTCGCCCACCC
CGGGCTCGATCCCCTCGCGAGTTGGTTCAGCTGCTGCCTGAGGCTGGACGACCTCGCGGAGTTCTACCGG
CAGTGCAAATCCGTCGGCATCCAGGAAACCAGCAGCGGCTATCCGCGCATCCATGCCCCCGAACTGCAGG
AGTGGGGAGGCACGATGGCCGCTTTGGTCGACCCGGACGGGACGCTCCTGCGCCTGATACAGAACGAATT
GCTTGCAGGCATCTCATGAGTGTGTCTTCCCGTTTTCCGCCTGAGGTCACTGCGTGGATGGAGCGCTGGC
GCCTGCTGCGCGACGGCGAGCTGCTCACCACCCACTCGCCAAGCTGGAACCGTAAAAAGGCCGCGTTGCT
GGCGTTTTTCCATAGGCTCCGCCCCCCTGACGAGCATCACAAAAATCGACGCTCAAGTCAGAGGTGGCGA
AACCCGACAGGACTATAAAGATACCAGGCGTTTCCCCCTGGAAGCTCCCTCGTGCGCTCTCCTGTTCCGA
CCCTGCCGCTTACCGGATACCTGTCCGCCTTTCTCCCTTCGGGAAGCGTGGCGCTTTCTCATAGCTCACG
CTGTAGGTATCTCAGTTCGGTGTAGGTCGTTCGCTCCAAGCTGGGCTGTGTGCACGAACCCCCCGTTCAG
CCCGACCGCTGCGCCTTATCCGGTAACTATCGTCTTGAGTCCAACCCGGTAAGACACGACTTATCGCCAC
TGGCAGCAGCCACTGGTAACAGGATTAGCAGAGCGAGGTATGTAGGCGGTGCTACAGAGTTCTTGAAGTG
GTGGCCTAACTACGGCTACACTAGAAGAACAGTATTTGGTATCTGCGCTCTGCTGAAGCCAGTTACCTTC
GGAAAAAGAGTTGGTAGCTCTTGATCCGGCAAACAAACCACCGCTGGTAGCGGTGGTTTTTTTGTTTGCA
AGCAGCAGATTACGCGCAGAAAAAAAGGATCTCAAGAAGATCCTTTGATCTTTTCTACGGGGTCTGACGC
TCAGTGGAACGAAAACTCACGTTAAGGGATTTTGGTCATGAGATTATCAAAAAGGATCTTCACCTAGATC
CTTTTAAATTAAAAATGAAGTTTTAAATCAATCTAAAGTATATATGAGTAAACTTGGTCTGACAGTTACC
AATGCTTAATCAGTGAGGCACCTATCTCAGCGATCTGTCTATTTCGTTCATCCATAGTTGCCTGACTCCC
CGTCGTGTAGATAACTACGATACGGGAGGGCTTACCATCTGGCCCCAGTGCTGCAATGATACCGCGAGAC
CCACGCTCACCGGCTCCAGATTTATCAGCAATAAACCAGCCAGCCGGAAGGGCCGAGCGCAGAAGTGGTC
CTGCAACTTTATCCGCCTCCATCCAGTCTATTAATTGTTGCCGGGAAGCTAGAGTAAGTAGTTCGCCAGT
TAATAGTTTGCGCAACGTTGTTGCCATTGCTACAGGCATCGTGGTGTCACGCTCGTCGTTTGGTATGGCT
TCATTCAGCTCCGGTTCCCAACGATCAAGGCGAGTTACATGATCCCCCATGTTGTGCAAAAAAGCGGTTA
GCTCCTTCGGTCCTCCGATCGTTGTCAGAAGTAAGTTGGCCGCAGTGTTATCACTCATGGTTATGGCAGC
ACTGCATAATTCTCTTACTGTCATGCCATCCGTAAGATGCTTTTCTGTGACTGGTGAGTACTCAACCAAG
TCATTCTGAGAATAGTGTATGCGGCGACCGAGTTGCTCTTGCCCGGCGTCAATACGGGATAATACCGCGC
CACATAGCAGAACTTTAAAAGTGCTCATCATTGGAAAACGTTCTTCGGGGCGAAAACTCTCAAGGATCTT
ACCGCTGTTGAGATCCAGTTCGATGTAACCCACTCGTGCACCCAACTGATCTTCAGCATCTTTTACTTTC
ACCAGCGTTTCTGGGTGAGCAAAAACAGGAAGGCAAAATGCCGCAAAAAAGGGAATAAGGGCGACACGGA
AATGTTGAATACTCATACTCTTCCTTTTTCAATATTATTGAAGCATTTATCAGGGTTATTGTCTCATGAG
CGGATACATATTTGAATGTATTTAGAAAAATAAACAAATAGGGGTTCCGCGCACATTTCCCCGAAAAGTG
CCACCTG
[124 nt withheld, positions 6308-6431]
C
[91 nt withheld, positions 6433-6523]
A
[49 nt withheld, positions 6525-6573]
CCTTTGACGTTGGAGTCCACGTTCTTT
[37 nt withheld, positions 6601-6637]
ACCCTATCTCGGTCTATTCTTTTGATTTATAAGGGATTTTGCCGATTTCGGCCTATTGGTTAAAAAATGA
GCTGATTTAACAAAAATTTAACGCGA
